>Addgene plasmid #117604 | pEPOR2KN0032 | addgene full sequence | sequence record 228334 | Addgene NGS Result
GAACACTCTGTGCCGATGTATCACCTCTCGCAAGAATTCAAGCTTGGAGGTCAACATGGTGGAGCACGAC
ACTCTGGTCTACTCCAAAAATGTCAAAGATACAGTCTCAGAAGATCAAAGGGCTATTGAGACTTTTCAAC
AAAGGATAATTTCGGGAAACCTCCTCGGATTCCATTGCCCAGCTATCTGTCACTTCATCGAAAGGACAGT
AGAAAAGGAAGGTGGCTCCTACAAATGCCATCATTGCGATAAAGGAAAGGCTATCATTCAAGATCTCTCT
GCCGACAGTGGTCCCAAAGATGGACCCCCACCCACGAGGAGCATCGTGGAAAAAGAAGAGGTTCCAACCA
CGTCTACAAAGCAAGTGGATTGATGTGATAACATGGTGGAGCACGACACTCTGGTCTACTCCAAAAATGT
CAAAGATACAGTCTCAGAAGATCAAAGGGCTATTGAGACTTTTCAACAAAGGATAATTTCGGGAAACCTC
CTCGGATTCCATTGCCCAGCTATCTGTCACTTCATCGAAAGGACAGTAGAAAAGGAAGGTGGCTCCTACA
AATGCCATCATTGCGATAAAGGAAAGGCTATCATTCAAGATCTCTCTGCCGACAGTGGTCCCAAAGATGG
ACCCCCACCCACGAGGAGCATCGTGGAAAAAGAAGAGGTTCCAACCACGTCTACAAAGCAAGTGGATTGA
TGTGACATCTCCACTGACGTAAGGGATGACGCACAATCCCACTATCCTTCGCAAGACCCTTCCTCTATAT
AAGGAAGTTCATTTCATTTGGAGAGGACACGCTCGAGTATAAGAGCTCATTTTTACAACAATTACCAACA
ACAACAAACAACAAACAACATTACAATTACATTTACAATTATCGATACAATGGACAAGAAGTACTCCATT
GGGCTCGATATCGGCACAAACAGCGTCGGCTGGGCCGTCATTACGGACGAGTACAAGGTGCCGAGCAAAA
AATTCAAAGTTCTGGGCAATACCGATCGCCACAGCATAAAGAAGAACCTCATTGGCGCCCTCCTGTTCGA
CTCCGGGGAGACGGCCGAAGCCACGCGGCTCAAAAGAACAGCACGGCGCAGATATACCCGCAGAAAGAAT
CGGATCTGCTACCTGCAGGAGATCTTTAGTAATGAGATGGCTAAGGTGGATGACTCTTTCTTCCATAGGC
TGGAGGAGTCCTTTTTGGTGGAGGAGGATAAAAAGCACGAGCGCCACCCAATCTTTGGCAATATCGTGGA
CGAGGTGGCGTACCATGAAAAGTACCCAACCATATATCATCTGAGGAAGAAGCTTGTAGACAGTACTGAT
AAGGCTGACTTGCGGTTGATCTATCTCGCGCTGGCGCATATGATCAAATTTCGGGGACACTTCCTCATCG
AGGGGGACCTGAACCCAGACAACAGCGATGTCGACAAACTCTTTATCCAACTGGTTCAGACTTACAATCA
GCTTTTCGAAGAGAACCCGATCAACGCATCCGGAGTTGACGCCAAAGCAATCCTGAGCGCTAGGCTGTCC
AAATCCCGGCGGCTCGAAAACCTCATCGCACAGCTCCCTGGGGAGAAGAAGAACGGCCTGTTTGGTAATC
TTATCGCCCTGTCACTCGGGCTGACCCCCAACTTTAAATCTAACTTCGACCTGGCCGAAGATGCCAAGCT
TCAACTGAGCAAAGACACCTACGATGATGATCTCGACAATCTGCTGGCCCAGATCGGCGACCAGTACGCA
GACCTTTTTTTGGCGGCAAAGAACCTGTCAGACGCCATTCTGCTGAGTGATATTCTGCGAGTGAACACGG
AGATCACCAAAGCTCCGCTGAGCGCTAGTATGATCAAGCGCTATGATGAGCACCACCAAGACTTGACTTT
GCTGAAGGCCCTTGTCAGACAGCAACTGCCTGAGAAGTACAAGGAAATTTTCTTCGATCAGTCTAAAAAT
GGCTACGCCGGATACATTGACGGCGGAGCAAGCCAGGAGGAATTTTACAAATTTATTAAGCCCATCTTGG
AAAAAATGGACGGCACCGAGGAGCTGCTGGTAAAGCTTAACAGAGAAGATCTGTTGCGCAAACAGCGCAC
TTTCGACAATGGAAGCATCCCCCACCAGATTCACCTGGGCGAACTGCACGCTATCCTCAGGCGGCAAGAG
GATTTCTACCCCTTTTTGAAAGATAACAGGGAAAAGATTGAGAAAATCCTCACATTTCGGATACCCTACT
ATGTAGGCCCCCTCGCCCGGGGAAATTCCAGATTCGCGTGGATGACTCGCAAATCAGAAGAGACTATCAC
TCCCTGGAACTTCGAGGAAGTCGTGGATAAGGGGGCCTCTGCCCAGTCCTTCATCGAAAGGATGACTAAC
TTTGATAAAAATCTGCCTAACGAAAAGGTGCTTCCTAAACACTCTCTGCTGTACGAGTACTTCACAGTTT
ATAACGAGCTCACCAAGGTCAAATACGTCACAGAAGGGATGAGAAAGCCAGCATTCCTGTCTGGAGAGCA
GAAGAAAGCTATCGTGGACCTCCTCTTCAAGACGAACCGGAAAGTTACCGTGAAACAGCTCAAAGAAGAT
TATTTCAAAAAGATTGAATGTTTCGACTCTGTTGAAATCAGCGGAGTGGAGGATCGCTTCAACGCATCCC
TGGGAACGTATCACGATCTCCTGAAAATCATTAAAGACAAGGACTTCCTGGACAATGAGGAGAACGAGGA
CATTCTTGAGGACATTGTCCTCACCCTTACGTTGTTTGAAGATAGGGAGATGATTGAAGAACGCTTGAAA
ACTTACGCTCATCTCTTCGACGACAAAGTCATGAAACAGCTCAAGAGGCGCCGATATACAGGATGGGGGC
GGCTGTCAAGAAAACTGATCAATGGGATCCGAGACAAGCAGAGTGGAAAGACAATCCTGGATTTTCTTAA
GTCCGATGGATTTGCCAACCGGAACTTCATGCAGTTGATCCATGATGACTCTCTCACCTTTAAGGAGGAC
ATCCAGAAAGCACAAGTTTCTGGCCAGGGGGACAGTCTCCACGAGCACATCGCTAATCTTGCAGGTAGCC
CAGCTATCAAAAAGGGAATACTGCAGACCGTTAAGGTCGTGGATGAACTCGTCAAAGTAATGGGAAGGCA
TAAGCCCGAGAATATCGTTATCGAGATGGCCCGAGAGAACCAAACTACCCAGAAGGGACAGAAGAACAGT
AGGGAAAGGATGAAGAGGATTGAAGAGGGTATAAAAGAACTGGGGTCCCAAATCCTTAAGGAACACCCAG
TTGAAAACACCCAGCTTCAGAATGAGAAGCTCTACCTGTACTACCTGCAGAACGGCAGGGACATGTACGT
GGATCAGGAACTGGACATCAATCGGCTCTCCGACTACGACGTGGATCATATCGTGCCCCAGTCTTTTCTC
AAAGATGATTCTATTGATAATAAAGTGTTGACAAGATCCGATAAAAATAGAGGGAAGAGTGATAACGTCC
CCTCAGAAGAAGTTGTCAAGAAAATGAAAAATTATTGGCGGCAGCTGCTGAACGCCAAACTGATCACACA
ACGGAAGTTCGATAATCTGACTAAGGCTGAACGAGGTGGCCTGTCTGAGTTGGATAAAGCCGGCTTCATC
AAAAGGCAGCTTGTTGAGACACGCCAGATCACCAAGCACGTGGCCCAAATTCTCGATTCACGCATGAACA
CCAAGTACGATGAAAATGACAAACTGATTCGAGAGGTGAAAGTTATTACTCTGAAGTCTAAGCTGGTTTC
AGATTTCAGAAAGGACTTTCAGTTTTATAAGGTGAGAGAGATCAACAATTACCACCATGCGCATGATGCC
TACCTGAATGCAGTGGTAGGCACTGCACTTATCAAAAAATATCCCAAGCTTGAATCTGAATTTGTTTACG
GAGACTATAAAGTGTACGATGTTAGGAAAATGATCGCAAAGTCTGAGCAGGAAATAGGCAAGGCCACCGC
TAAGTACTTCTTTTACAGCAATATTATGAATTTTTTCAAGACCGAGATTACACTGGCCAATGGAGAGATT
CGGAAGCGACCACTTATCGAAACAAACGGAGAAACAGGAGAAATCGTGTGGGACAAGGGTAGGGATTTCG
CGACAGTCCGGAAGGTCCTGTCCATGCCGCAGGTGAACATCGTTAAAAAGACCGAAGTACAGACCGGAGG
CTTCTCCAAGGAAAGTATCCTCCCGAAAAGGAACAGCGACAAGCTGATCGCACGCAAAAAAGATTGGGAC
CCCAAGAAATACGGCGGATTCGATTCTCCTACAGTCGCTTACAGTGTACTGGTTGTGGCCAAAGTGGAGA
AAGGGAAGTCTAAAAAACTCAAAAGCGTCAAGGAACTGCTGGGCATCACAATCATGGAGCGATCAAGCTT
CGAAAAAAACCCCATCGACTTTCTCGAGGCGAAAGGATATAAAGAGGTCAAAAAAGACCTCATCATTAAG
CTTCCCAAGTACTCTCTCTTTGAGCTTGAAAACGGCCGGAAACGAATGCTCGCTAGTGCGGGCGAGCTGC
AGAAAGGTAACGAGCTGGCACTGCCCTCTAAATACGTTAATTTCTTGTATCTGGCCAGCCACTATGAAAA
GCTCAAAGGATCTCCCGAAGATAATGAGCAGAAGCAGCTGTTCGTGGAACAACACAAACACTACCTTGAT
GAGATCATCGAGCAAATAAGCGAATTCTCCAAAAGAGTGATCCTCGCCGACGCTAACCTCGATAAGGTGC
TTTCTGCTTACAATAAGCACAGGGATAAGCCCATCAGGGAGCAGGCAGAAAACATTATCCACTTGTTTAC
TCTGACCAACTTGGGCGCGCCTGCAGCCTTCAAGTACTTCGACACCACCATAGACAGAAAGCGGTACACC
TCTACAAAGGAGGTCCTGGACGCCACACTGATTCATCAGTCAATTACGGGGCTCTATGAAACAAGAATCG
ACCTCTCTCAGCTCGGTGGAGACAGCAGGGCTGACCCCAAGAAGAAGAGGAAGGTGGGTTCGATGGTGAG
CAAGGGCGAGGAGCTGTTCACCGGGGTGGTGCCCATCCTGGTCGAGCTGGACGGCGACGTAAACGGCCAC
AAGTTCAGCGTGTCCGGCGAGGGCGAGGGCGATGCCACCTACGGCAAGCTGACCCTGAAGTTCATCTGCA
CCACCGGCAAGCTGCCCGTGCCCTGGCCCACCCTCGTGACCACCTTCGGCTACGGCCTGCAGTGCTTCGC
CCGCTACCCCGACCACATGAAGCAGCACGACTTCTTCAAGTCCGCCATGCCCGAAGGCTACGTCCAGGAG
CGCACCATCTTCTTCAAGGACGACGGCAACTACAAGACCCGCGCCGAGGTGAAGTTCGAGGGCGACACCC
TGGTGAACCGCATCGAGCTGAAGGGCATCGACTTCAAGGAGGACGGCAACATCCTGGGGCACAAGCTGGA
GTACAACTACAACAGCCACAACGTCTATATCATGGCCGACAAGCAGAAGAACGGCATCAAGGTGAACTTC
AAGATCCGCCACAACATCGAGGACGGCAGCGTGCAGCTCGCCGACCACTACCAGCAGAACACCCCCATCG
GCGACGGCCCCGTGCTGCTGCCCGACAACCACTACCTGAGCTACCAGTCCGCCCTGAGCAAAGACCCCAA
CGAGAAGCGCGATCACATGGTCCTGCTGGAGTTCGTGACCGCCGCCGGGATCACTCTCGGCATGGACGAG
CTGTACAAGTGAGCTTGTCAAGCAGATCGTTCAAACATTTGGCAATAAAGTTTCTTAAGATTGAATCCTG
TTGCCGGTCTTGCGATGATTATCATATAATTTCTGTTGAATTACGTTAAGCATGTAATAATTAACATGTA
ATGCATGACGTTATTTATGAGATGGGTTTTTATGATTAGAGTCCCGCAATTATACATTTAATACGCGATA
GAAAACAAAATATAGCGCGCAAACTAGGATAAATTATCGCGCGCGGTGTCATCTATGTTACTAGATCGAC
GCTACTAGAATTCGAGCTCGGAGCATCTTCATTCTTAAGATATGAAGATAATCTTCAAAAGGCCCCTGGG
AATCTGAAAGAAGAGAAGCAGGCCCATTTATATGGGAAAGAACAATAGTATTTCTTATATAGGCCCATTT
AAGTTGAAAACAATCTTCAAAAGTCCCACATCGCTTAGATAAGAAAACGAAGCTGAGTTTATATACAGCT
AGAGTCGAAGTAGTGATTGTATCTTCGGCCATGAAGCTGGTTTTAGAGCTAGAAATAGCAAGTTAAAATA
AGGCTAGTCCGTTATCAACTTGAAAAAGTGGCACCGAGTCGGTGCTTTTTTTCTAGACCCAGCTTTCTTG
TACAAAGTTGGCATTACGCTTTACGAGGATGCACATGTGACCGAGGGACACGAAGTGATCCGTTTAAACT
ATCAGTGTTTGACAGGATATATTGGCGGGTAAACCTAAGAGAAAAGAGCGTTTATTAGAATAATCGGATA
TTTAAAAGGGCGTGAAAAGGTTTATCCGTTCGTCCATTTGTATGTGCATGCCAACCACAGGGTTCCCCTC
GGGAGTCAGCCGTGCGGCTGCATGAAATCCTGGCCGGTTTGTCTGATGCCAAGCTGGCGGCCTGGCCGGC
CAGCTTGGCCGCTGAAGAAACCGAGCGCCGCCGTCTAAAAAGGTGATGTGTATTTGAGTAAAACAGCTTG
CGTCATGCGGTCGCTGCGTATATGATGCGATGAGTAAATAAACAAATACGCAAGGGGAACGCATGAAGGT
TATCGCTGTACTTAACCAGAAAGGCGGGTCAGGCAAGACGACCATCGCAACCCATCTAGCCCGCGCCCTG
CAACTCGCCGGGGCCGATGTTCTGTTAGTCGATTCCGATCCCCAGGGCAGTGCCCGCGATTGGGCGGCCG
TGCGGGAAGATCAACCGCTAACCGTTGTCGGCATCGACCGCCCGACGATTGACCGCGACGTGAAGGCCAT
CGGCCGGCGCGACTTCGTAGTGATCGACGGAGCGCCCCAGGCGGCGGACTTGGCTGTGTCCGCGATCAAG
GCAGCCGACTTCGTGCTGATTCCGGTGCAGCCAAGCCCTTACGACATATGGGCCACCGCCGACCTGGTGG
AGCTGGTTAAGCAGCGCATTGAGGTCACGGATGGAAGGCTACAAGCGGCCTTTGTCGTGTCGCGGGCGAT
CAAAGGCACGCGCATCGGCGGTGAGGTTGCCGAGGCGCTGGCCGGGTACGAGCTGCCCATTCTTGAGTCC
CGTATCACGCAGCGCGTGAGCTACCCAGGCACTGCCGCCGCCGGCACAACCGTTCTTGAATCAGAACCCG
AGGGCGACGCTGCCCGCGAGGTCCAGGCGCTGGCCGCTGAAATTAAATCAAAACTCATTTGAGTTAATGA
GGTAAAGAGAAAATGAGCAAAAGCACAAACACGCTAAGTGCCGGCCGTCCGAGCGCACGCAGCAGCAAGG
CTGCAACGTTGGCCAGCCTGGCAGACACGCCAGCCATGAAGCGGGTCAACTTTCAGTTGCCGGCGGAGGA
TCACACCAAGCTGAAGATGTACGCGGTACGCCAAGGCAAGACCATTACCGAGCTGCTATCTGAATACATC
GCGCAGCTACCAGAGTAAATGAGCAAATGAATAAATGAGTAGATGAATTTTAGCGGCTAAAGGAGGCGGC
ATGGAAAATCAAGAACAACCAGGCACCGACGCCGTGGAATGCCCCATGTGTGGAGGAACGGGCGGTTGGC
CAGGCGTAAGCGGCTGGGTTGTCTGCCGGCCCTGCAATGGCACTGGAACCCCCAAGCCCGAGGAATCGGC
GTGAGCGGTCGCAAACCATCCGGCCCGGTACAAATCGGCGCGGCGCTGGGTGATGACCTGGTGGAGAAGT
TGAAGGCCGCGCAGGCCGCCCAGCGGCAACGCATCGAGGCAGAAGCACGCCCCGGTGAATCGTGGCAAGC
GGCCGCTGATCGAATCCGCAAAGAATCCCGGCAACCGCCGGCAGCCGGTGCGTCGTCGATTAGGAAGCCG
CCCAAGGGCGACGAGCAACCAGATTTTTTCGTTCCGATGCTCTATGACGTGGGCACCCGCGATAGTCGCA
GCATCATGGACGTGGCCGTTTTCCGTCTGTCGAAGCGTGACCGACGAGCTGGCGAGGTGATCCGCTACGA
GCTTCCAGACGGGCACGTAGAGGTTTCCGCAGGGCCGGCCGGCATGGCCAGTGTGTGGGATTACGACCTG
GTACTGATGGCGGTTTCCCATCTAACCGAATCCATGAACCGATACCGGGAAGGGAAGGGAGACAAGCCCG
GCCGCGTGTTCCGTCCACACGTTGCGGACGTACTCAAGTTCTGCCGGCGAGCCGATGGCGGAAAGCAGAA
AGACGACCTGGTAGAAACCTGCATTCGGTTAAACACCACGCACGTTGCCATGCAGCGTACGAAGAAGGCC
AAGAACGGCCGCCTGGTGACGGTATCCGAGGGTGAAGCCTTGATTAGCCGCTACAAGATCGTAAAGAGCG
AAACCGGGCGGCCGGAGTACATCGAGATCGAGCTAGCTGATTGGATGTACCGCGAGATTACAGAAGGCAA
GAACCCGGACGTGCTGACGGTTCACCCCGATTACTTTTTGATCGATCCCGGCATCGGCCGTTTTCTCTAC
CGCCTGGCACGCCGCGCCGCAGGCAAGGCAGAAGCCAGATGGTTGTTCAAGACGATCTACGAACGCAGTG
GCAGCGCCGGAGAGTTCAAGAAGTTCTGTTTCACCGTGCGCAAGCTGATCGGGTCAAATGACCTGCCGGA
GTACGATTTGAAGGAGGAGGCGGGGCAGGCTGGCCCGATCCTAGTCATGCGCTACCGCAACCTGATCGAG
GGCGAAGCATCCGCCGGTTCCTAATGTACGGAGCAGATGCTAGGGCAAATTGCCCTAGCAGGGGAAAAAG
GTCGAAAAAGCTTCTTTCCTGTGGATAGCACGTACATTGGGAACCCAAAGCCGTACATTGGGAACCGGAA
CCCGTACATTGGGAACCCAAAGCCGTACATTGGGAACCGGTCACACATGTAAGTGACTGATATAAAAGAG
AAAAAAGGCGATTTTTCCGCCTAAAACTCTTTAAAACTTATTAAAACTCTTAAAACCCGCCTGGCCTGTG
CATAACTGTCTGGCCAGCGCACAGCCGAACAGCTGCAAAAAGCGCCCACATCAAGGCTCCGAGTGCGCGG
AACCCCTATTTGTTTATTTTTCTAAATACATTCAAATATGTATCCGCTCATGAGACAATAACCCTSCTGG
CCTGTGCATAACTGTCTGGCCAGCGCACAGCCGAACAGCTGCAAAAAGCGCCCACATCAAGGCTCCGAGT
GCGCGGAACCCCTATTTGTTTATTTTTCTAAATACATTCAAATATGTATCCGCTCATGAGACAATAACCC
TGATAAATGCTTCAATAATATTGAAAAAGGAAGAGTATGGCTAAAATGAGAATATCACCGGAATTGAAAA
AACTGATCGAAAAATACCGCTGCGTAAAAGATACGGAAGGAATGTCTCCTGCTAAGGTATATAAGCTGGT
GGGAGAAAATGAAAACCTATATTTAAAAATGACGGACAGCCGGTATAAAGGGACCACCTATGATGTGGAA
CGGGAAAAGGACATGATGCTATGGCTGGAAGGAAAGCTGCCTGTTCCAAAGGTCCTGCACTTTGAACGGC
ATGATGGCTGGAGCAATCTGCTCATGAGTGAGGCCGATGGCGTCCTTTGCTCGGAAGAGTATGAAGATGA
ACAAAGCCCTGAAAAGATTATCGAGCTGTATGCGGAGTGCATCAGGCTCTTTCACTCCATCGACATATCG
GATTGTCCCTATACGAATAGCTTAGACAGCCGCTTAGCCGAATTGGATTACTTACTGAATAACGATCTGG
CCGATGTGGATTGCGAAAACTGGGAAGAGGACACTCCATTTAAAGATCCGCGCGAGCTGTATGATTTTTT
AAAGACGGAAAAGCCCGAAGAGGAACTTGTCTTTTCCCACGGCGACCTGGGAGACAGCAACATCTTTGTG
AAAGATGGCAAAGTAAGTGGCTTTATTGATCTTGGGAGAAGCGGCAGGGCGGACAAGTGGTATGACATTG
CCTTCTGCGTCCGGTCGCTCAGGGAGGATATCGGGGAAGAACAGTATGTCGAGCTATTTTTTGACTTACT
GGGGATCAAGCCTGATTGGGAGAAAATAAAATATTATATTTTACTGGATGAATTGTTTTAGCTGTCAGAC
CAAGTTTACTCATATATACTTTAGATTGATTTAAAACTTCATTTTTAATTTAAAAGGATCTAGGTGAAGA
TCCTTTTTGATAATCTCATGACCAAAATCCCTTAACGTGAGTTTTCGTTCCACTGAGCGTCAGACCCCGT
AGAAAAGATCAAAGGATCTTCTTGAGATCCTTTTTTTCTGCGCGTAATCTGCTGCTTGCAAACAAAAAAA
CCACCGCTACCAGCGGTGGTTTGTTTGCCGGATCAAGAGCTACCAACTCTTTTTCCGAAGGTAACTGGCT
TCAGCAGAGCGCAGATACCAAATACTGTTCTTCTAGTGTAGCCGTAGTTAGGCCACCACTTCAAGAACTC
TGTAGCACCGCCTACATACCTCGCTCTGCTAATCCTGTTACCAGTGGCTGCTGCCAGTGGCGATAAGTCG
TGTCTTACCGGGTTGGACTCAAGACGATAGTTACCGGATAAGGCGCAGCGGTCGGGCTGAACGGGGGGTT
CGTGCACACAGCCCAGCTTGGAGCGAACGACCTACACCGAACTGAGATACCTACAGCGTGAGCTATGAGA
AAGCGCCACGCTTCCCGAAGGGAGAAAGGCGGACAGGTATCCGGTAAGCGGCAGGGTCGGAACAGGAGAG
CGCACGAGGGAGCTTCCAGGGGGAAACGCCTGGTATCTTTATAGTCCTGTCGGGTTTCGCCACCTCTGAC
TTGAGCGTCGATTTTTGTGATGCTCGTCAGGGGGGCGGAGCCTATGGAAAAACGCCAGCAACGCGGCCTT
TTTACGGTTCCTGCTCGGATCTGTTGGACCGGACAGTAGTCATGGTTGATGGGCTGCCTGTATCGAGTGG
TGATTTTGTGCCGAGCTGCCGGTCGGGGAGCTGTTGGCTGGCTGGTGGCAGGATATATTGTGGTGTAAAC
AAATTGACGCTTAGACAACTTAATAACACATTGCGGACGTTTTTAATGTACTGGGGTT
Features (pLannotate 1.2.2; 16 found; start..end, strand, type, name):
    127..803     +  promoter       CaMV 35S promoter (enhanced): cauliflower mosaic virus 35S promoter with a duplicated enhancer region
    828..881     +  misc_feature   TMV Ω: translational enhancer from the tobacco mosaic virus 5'-leader sequence (Gallie et al., 1988)
    890..4993    +  CDS            cas9: CAS9_STRP1 - Also known as csn1 From Streptococcus pyogenes serotype M1.
   5033..5749    +  CDS            EYFP: EYFP is a basic (constitutively fluorescent) green/yellow fluorescent protein published in 1996, derived from Aequorea victoria. It is reported to be a very rapidly-maturing weak dimer with high acid sensitivity.
   5765..6017    +  terminator     NOS terminator: nopaline synthase terminator and poly(A) signal
   6270..6345    +  misc_RNA       gRNA scaffold: guide RNA scaffold for the Streptococcus pyogenes CRISPR/Cas9 system
   6357..6378    -  protein_bind   attB2 (fragment): mutant version of attB; recombination site for the Gateway® BP reaction BP Clonase™
   6450..6474    +  misc_feature   RB T-DNA repeat: right border repeat from nopaline C58 T-DNA
   6783..7412    +  CDS            pVS1 StaA: stability protein from the Pseudomonas plasmid pVS1 (Heeb et al., 2000)
   7841..8914    +  CDS            pVS1 RepA: replication protein from the Pseudomonas plasmid pVS1 (Heeb et al., 2000)
   8980..9174    +  rep_origin     pVS1 oriV: origin of replication for the Pseudomonas plasmid pVS1 (Heeb et al., 2000)
   9236..9305    +  promoter       AmpR promoter (fragment): bla
   9382..9486    +  promoter       AmpR promoter: bla
   9487..10281   +  CDS            KanR: aminoglycoside phosphotransferase; aphA-3; confers resistance to kanamycin
  10452..11040   +  rep_origin     ori: high-copy-number ColE1/pMB1/pBR322/pUC origin of replication
  11176..11200   +  misc_feature   LB T-DNA repeat: left border repeat from nopaline C58 T-DNA
