[The description below was written by a language model from this plasmid's Addgene catalogue record and pLannotate feature annotations shown in this document.]
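Description:
pEPOR2KN0032 is a Level 2 MoClo (Golden Gate) plant expression construct built in the pICSL4723 binary backbone, combining two Level 1 transcription units into one T-DNA for CRISPR/Cas9 mutagenesis in plants. The backbone carries nopaline-type left and right T-DNA border repeats, which flank the payload and define the region transferred by Agrobacterium. For propagation it has a high-copy ColE1/pUC-type origin for E. coli, and the pVS1 oriV with RepA and the StaA stability protein, which normally support replication and maintenance in Agrobacterium. Bacterial selection is by kanamycin through an aminoglycoside phosphotransferase gene driven by a bla promoter. The Level 1 cassettes were assembled through BpiI sites that were destroyed during cloning. No plant selectable marker appears in the annotated feature table.

The first cassette expresses Streptococcus pyogenes Cas9 (the SpCas9-h version named in the record) from an enhanced CaMV 35S promoter with a duplicated enhancer, followed by the TMV Ω leader as a translational enhancer and ending in the NOS terminator. An EYFP coding sequence is annotated directly downstream of Cas9 and before the terminator, which suggests a fluorescent fusion for monitoring nuclease expression, although the catalogue entry does not mention it. The second cassette is described as an AtU6-26 promoter driving a single guide RNA against Arabidopsis ADH1 (AT1G77120). The feature table detects only the SpCas9 gRNA scaffold, not the U6 promoter or the spacer. The construct belongs to a toolkit used to compare the efficiency and specificity of different Cas nucleases in plants.
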