Addgene plasmid #117604: pEPOR2KN0032
Purpose: Level2 MoClo construct, containing level1 plant expression cassettes for SpCas9-h(pICSL11023) and sgRNA_AtADH1 {AT1G77120}(pEPOR1CB0027)
Depositing lab: Nicola Patron. Depositing organization: Earlham Institute. Publication: Comparison of efficiency and specificity of CRISPR-associated (Cas) nucleases in plants: An expanded toolkit for precision genome engineering. Raitskin O, Schudoma C, West A, Patron NJ. PLoS One. 2019 Feb 27;14(2):e0211598. doi: 10.1371/journal.pone.0211598. eCollection 2019. PubMed 30811422.
Backbone
  Vector backbone: pICSL4723
  Vector type: Plant Expression
Growth in bacteria
  Bacterial resistance: Kanamycin, 50 μg/mL
  Growth temperature: 37°C
  Growth strain: DH5alpha
  Copy number: High Copy
Gene/Insert
  Gene/Insert name: [35S:SpCas9-h(pICSL11023) ] +[AtU6-26:sgRNA]
  Species: Synthetic
  Cloning method: Restriction Enzyme; 5′ cloning site BpiI (destroyed during cloning); 3′ cloning site BpiI (destroyed during cloning)
Terms and licenses: Academic/Nonprofit Terms; Industry Terms: Not Available to Industry
Depositor comments: Please visit https://www.biorxiv.org/content/early/2018/09/20/422766 for BioRxiv preprint
How to cite: pEPOR2KN0032 was a gift from Nicola Patron (Addgene plasmid # 117604 ; http://n2t.net/addgene:117604 ; RRID:Addgene_117604)
